>Addgene plasmid #214296 | pMAL-MBP-RhoA-Q63L | addgene full sequence | sequence record 422229 | Addgene NGS Result
AACGCTGCCCGAAATTCCGACACCATCGAATGGTGCAAAACCTTTCGCGGTATGGCATGATAGCGCCCGG
AAGAGAGTCAATTCAGGGTGGTGAATGTGAAACCAGTAACGTTATACGATGTCGCAGAGTATGCCGGTGT
CTCTTATCAGACCGTTTCCCGCGTGGTGAACCAGGCCAGCCACGTTTCTGCGAAAACGCGGGAAAAAGTG
GAAGCGGCGATGGCGGAGCTGAATTACATTCCCAACCGCGTGGCACAACAACTGGCGGGCAAACAGTCGT
TGCTGATTGGCGTTGCCACCTCCAGTCTGGCCCTGCACGCGCCGTCGCAAATTGTCGCGGCGATTAAATC
TCGCGCCGATCAACTGGGTGCCAGCGTGGTGGTGTCGATGGTAGAACGAAGCGGCGTCGAAGCCTGTAAA
GCGGCGGTGCACAATCTTCTCGCGCAACGCGTCAGTGGGCTGATCATTAACTATCCGCTGGATGACCAGG
ATGCCATTGCTGTGGAAGCTGCCTGCACTAATGTTCCGGCGTTATTTCTTGATGTCTCTGACCAGACACC
CATCAACAGTATTATTTTCTCCCATGAAGACGGTACGCGACTGGGCGTGGAGCATCTGGTCGCATTGGGT
CACCAGCAAATCGCGCTGTTAGCGGGCCCATTAAGTTCTGTCTCGGCGCGTCTGCGTCTGGCTGGCTGGC
ATAAATATCTCACTCGCAATCAAATTCAGCCGATAGCGGAACGGGAAGGCGACTGGAGTGCCATGTCCGG
TTTTCAACAAACCATGCAAATGCTGAATGAGGGCATCGTTCCCACTGCGATGCTGGTTGCCAACGATCAG
ATGGCGCTGGGCGCAATGCGCGCCATTACCGAGTCCGGGCTGCGCGTTGGTGCGGATATTTCGGTAGTGG
GATACGACGATACCGAAGACAGCTCATGTTATATCCCGCCGTTAACCACCATCAAACAGGATTTTCGCCT
GCTGGGGCAAACCAGCGTGGACCGCTTGCTGCAACTCTCTCAGGGCCAGGCGGTGAAGGGCAATCAGCTG
TTGCCCGTCTCACTGGTGAAAAGAAAAACCACCCTGGCGCCCAATACACAAACCGCCTCTCCCCGCGCGT
TGGCCGATTCATTAATGCAGCTGGCACGACAGGTTTCCCGACTGGAAAGCGGGCAGTGAGCGCAACGCAA
TTAATGTAAGTTAGCTCACTCATTAGGCACAATTCTCATGTTTGACAGCTTATCATCGACTGCACGGTGC
ACCAATGCTTCTGGCGTCAGGCAGCCATCGGAAGCTGTGGTATGGCTGTGCAGGTCGTAAATCACTGCAT
AATTCGTGTCGCTCAAGGCGCACTCCCGTTCTGGATAATGTTTTTTGCGCCGACATCATAACGGTTCTGG
CAAATATTCTGAAATGAGCTGTTGACAATTAATCATCGGCTCGTATAATGTGTGGAATTGTGAGCGGATA
ACAATTTCACACAGGAAACAGCCAGTCCGTTTAGGTGTTTTCACGAGCAATTGACCAACAAGGACCATAG
ATTATGAAAATCGAAGAAGGTAAACTGGTAATCTGGATTAACGGCGATAAAGGCTATAACGGTCTCGCTG
AAGTCGGTAAGAAATTCGAGAAAGATACCGGAATTAAAGTCACCGTTGAGCATCCGGATAAACTGGAAGA
GAAATTCCCACAGGTTGCGGCAACTGGCGATGGCCCTGACATTATCTTCTGGGCACACGACCGCTTTGGT
GGCTACGCTCAATCTGGCCTGTTGGCTGAAATCACCCCGGACAAAGCGTTCCAGGACAAGCTGTATCCGT
TTACCTGGGATGCCGTACGTTACAACGGCAAGCTGATTGCTTACCCGATCGCTGTTGAAGCGTTATCGCT
GATTTATAACAAAGATCTGCTGCCGAACCCGCCAAAAACCTGGGAAGAGATCCCGGCGCTGGATAAAGAA
CTGAAAGCGAAAGGTAAGAGCGCGCTGATGTTCAACCTGCAAGAACCGTACTTCACCTGGCCGCTGATTG
CTGCTGACGGGGGTTATGCGTTCAAGTATGAAAACGGCAAGTACGACATTAAAGACGTGGGCGTGGATAA
CGCTGGCGCGAAAGCGGGTCTGACCTTCCTGGTTGACCTGATTAAAAACAAACACATGAATGCAGACACC
GATTACTCCATCGCAGAAGCTGCCTTTAATAAAGGCGAAACAGCGATGACCATCAACGGCCCGTGGGCAT
GGTCCAACATCGACACCAGCAAAGTGAATTATGGTGTAACGGTACTGCCGACCTTCAAGGGTCAACCATC
CAAACCGTTCGTTGGCGTGCTGAGCGCAGGTATTAACGCCGCCAGTCCGAACAAAGAGCTGGCAAAAGAG
TTCCTCGAAAACTATCTGCTGACTGATGAAGGTCTGGAAGCGGTTAATAAAGACAAACCGCTGGGTGCCG
TAGCGCTGAAGTCTTACGAGGAAGAGTTGGTGAAAGATCCGCGTATTGCCGCCACTATGGAAAACGCCCA
GAAAGGTGAAATCATGCCGAACATCCCGCAGATGTCCGCTTTCTGGTATGCCGTGCGTACTGCGGTGATC
AACGCCGCCAGCGGTCGTCAGACTGTCGATGAAGCCCTGAAAGACGCGCAGACTAATTCGAGCTCGAACA
ACAACAACAATAACAATAACAACAACCTCGGGATCGAGGGAAGGATTTCACATATGGCTGCCATCCGGAA
GAAACTGGTGATTGTTGGTGATGGAGCCTGTGGAAAGACATGCTTGCTCATAGTCTTCAGCAAGGACCAG
TTCCCAGAGGTGTATGTGCCCACAGTGTTTGAGAACTATGTGGCAGATATCGAGGTGGATGGAAAGCAGG
TAGAGTTGGCTTTGTGGGACACAGCTGGGCTGGAAGATTATGATCGCCTGAGGCCCCTCTCCTACCCAGA
TACCGATGTTATACTGATGTGTTTTTCCATCGACAGCCCTGATAGTTTAGAAAACATCCCAGAAAAGTGG
ACCCCAGAAGTCAAGCATTTCTGTCCCAACGTGCCCATCATCCTGGTTGGGAATAAGAAGGATCTTCGGA
ATGATGAGCACACAAGGCGGGAGCTAGCCAAGATGAAGCAGGAGCCGGTGAAACCTGAAGAAGGCAGAGA
TATGGCAAACAGGATTGGCGCTTTTGGGTACATGGAGTGTTCAGCAAAGACCAAAGATGGAGTGAGAGAG
GTTTTTGAAATGGCTACGAGAGCTGCTCTGCAAGCTTAAGGATCCGAATTCCCTGCAGGTAATCATCATC
ATCACCACCACTAAATAAGCTTCAAATAAAACGAAAGGCTCAGTCGAAAGACTGGGCCTTTCGTTTTATC
TGTTGTTTGTCGGTGAACGCTCTCCTGAGTAGGACAAATCCGCCGGGAGCGGATTTGAACGTTGCGAAGC
AACGGCCCGGAGGGTGGCGGGCAGGACGCCCGCCATAAACTGCCAGGCATCAAATTAAGCAGAAGGCCAT
CCTGACGGATGGCCTTTTTGCGTTTCTACAAACTCTTTCGGTCCGTTGTTTATTTTTCTAAATACATTCA
AATATGTATCCGCTCATGAGACAATAACCCTGATAAATGCTTCAATAATATTGAAAAAGGAAGAGTATGA
GTATTCAACATTTCCGTGTCGCCCTTATTCCCTTTTTTGCGGCATTTTGCCTTCCTGTTTTTGCTCACCC
AGAAACGCTGGTGAAAGTAAAAGATGCTGAAGATCAGTTGGGTGCACGAGTGGGTTACATCGAACTGGAT
CTCAACAGCGGTAAGATCCTTGAGAGTTTTCGCCCCGAAGAACGTTTCCCAATGATGAGCACTTTTAAAG
TTCTGCTATGTGGCGCGGTATTATCCCGTGTTGACGCCGGGCAAGAGCAACTCGGTCGCCGCATACACTA
TTCTCAGAATGACTTGGTTGAGTACTCACCAGTCACAGAAAAGCATCTTACGGATGGCATGACAGTAAGA
GAATTATGCAGTGCTGCCATAACCATGAGTGATAACACTGCGGCCAACTTACTTCTGACAACGATCGGAG
GACCGAAGGAGCTAACCGCTTTTTTGCACAACATGGGGGATCATGTAACTCGCCTTGATCGTTGGGAACC
GGAGCTGAATGAAGCCATACCAAACGACGAGCGTGACACCACGATGCCTGTAGCAATGGCAACAACGTTG
CGCAAACTATTAACTGGCGAACTACTTACTCTAGCTTCCCGGCAACAATTAATAGACTGGATGGAGGCGG
ATAAAGTTGCAGGACCACTTCTGCGCTCGGCCCTTCCGGCTGGCTGGTTTATTGCTGATAAATCTGGAGC
CGGTGAGCGTGGGTCTCGCGGTATCATTGCAGCACTGGGGCCAGATGGTAAGCCCTCCCGTATCGTAGTT
ATCTACACGACGGGGAGTCAGGCAACTATGGATGAACGAAATAGACAGATCGCTGAGATAGGTGCCTCAC
TGATTAAGCATTGGTAACTGTCAGACCAAGTTTACTCATATATACTTTAGATTGATTTCCTTAGGACTGA
GCGTCAACCCCGTAGAAAAGATCAAAGGATCTTCTTGAGATCCTTTTTTTCTGCGCGTAATCTGCTGCTT
GCAAACAAAAAAACCACCGCTACCAGCGGTGGTTTGTTTGCCGGATCAAGAGCTACCAACTCTTTTTCCG
AAGGTAACTGGCTTCAGCAGAGCGCAGATACCAAATACTGTCCTTCTAGTGTAGCCGTAGTTAGGCCACC
ACTTCAAGAACTCTGTAGCACCGCCTACATACCTCGCTCTGCTAATCCTGTTACCAGTGGCTGCTGCCAG
TGGCGATAAGTCGTGTCTTACCGGGTTGGACTCAAGACGATAGTTACCGGATAAGGCGCAGCGGTCGGGC
TGAACGGGGGGTTCGTGCACACAGCCCAGCTTGGAGCGAACGACCTACACCGAACTGAGATACCTACAGC
GTGAGCTATGAGAAAGCGCCACGCTTCCCGAAGGGAGAAAGGCGGACAGGTATCCGGTAAGCGGCAGGGT
CGGAACAGGAGAGCGCACGAGGGAGCTTCCAGGGGGAAACGCCTGGTATCTTTATAGTCCTGTCGGGTTT
CGCCACCTCTGACTTGAGCGTCGATTTTTGTGATGCTCGTCAGGGGGGCGGAGCCTATGGAAAAACGCCA
GCAACGCGGCCTTTTTACGGTTCCTGGCCTTTTGCTGGCCTTTTGCTCACATGTTCTTTCCTGCGTTATC
CCCTGATTCTGTGGATAACCGTATTACCGCCTTTGAGTGAGCTGATACCGCTCGCCGCAGCCGAACGACC
GAGCGCAGCGAGTCAGTGAGCGAGGAAGCGGAAGAGCGCCTGATGCGGTATTTTCTCCTTACGCATCTGT
GCGGTATTTCACACCGCATATAAGGTGCACTGTGACTGGGTCATGGCTGCGCCCCGACACCCGCCAACAC
CCGCTGACGCGCCCTGACGGGCTTGTCTGCTCCCGGCATCCGCTTACAGACAAGCTGTGACCGTCTCCGG
GAGCTGCATGTGTCAGAGGTTTTCACCGTCATCACCGAAACGCGCGAGGCAGCTGCGGTAAAGCTCATCA
GCGTGGTCGTGCAGCGATTCACAGATGTCTGCCTGTTCATCCGCGTCCAGCTCGTTGAGTTTCTCCAGAA
GCGTTAATGTCTGGCTTCTGATAAAGCGGGCCATGTTAAGGGCGGTTTTTTCCTGTTTGGTCACTGATGC
CTCCGTGTAAGGGGGATTTCTGTTCATGGGGGTAATGATACCGATGAAACGAGAGAGGATGCTCACGATA
CGGGTTACTGATGATGAACATGCCCGGTTACTGGAACGTTGTGAGGGTAAACAACTGGCGGTATGGATGC
GGCGGGACCAGAGAAAAATCACTCAGGGTCAATGCCAGCGCTTCGTTAATACAGATGTAGGTGTTCCACA
GGGTAGCCAGCAGCATCCTGCGATGCAGATCCGGAACATAATGGTGCAGGGCGCTGACTTCCGCGTTTCC
AGACTTTACGAAACACGGAAACCGAAGACCATTCATGTTGTTGCTCAGGTCGCAGACGTTTTGCAGCAGC
AGTCGCTTCACGTTCGCTCGCGTATCGGTGATTCATTCTGCTAACCAGTAAGGCAACCCCGCCAGCCTAG
CCGGGTCCTCAACGACAGGAGCACGATCATGCGCACCCGTGGCCAGGACCC
Features (pLannotate 1.2.2; 17 found; start..end, strand, type, name):
     19..96      +  promoter       lacIq promoter: lacI (mutant); In the lacIq allele, a single base change in the promoter boosts expression of the lacI gene about 10-fold.
     97..1179    +  CDS            lacI: lac repressor; lacI; The lac repressor binds to the lac operator to inhibit transcription in E. coli. This inhibition can be relieved by adding lactose or isopropyl-β-D-thiogalactopyranoside (IPTG).
   1192..1213    +  protein_bind   CAP binding site: CAP binding activates transcription in the presence of cAMP. E. coli catabolite activator protein
   1232..1249    +  promoter       tet promoter (fragment): E. coli promoter for tetracycline efflux protein gene
   1422..1450    +  promoter       tac promoter: strong E. coli promoter; hybrid between the trp and lac UV5 promoters
   1458..1474    +  protein_bind   lac operator: The lac repressor binds to the lac operator to inhibit transcription in E. coli. This inhibition can be relieved by adding lactose or isopropyl-β-D-thiogalactopyranoside (IPTG). lac repressor encoded by lacI
   1544..2644    +  CDS            MBP: maltose binding protein from E. coli; malE (mutated); This version of the gene does not encode a signal sequence, so MBP will remain in the cytosol.
   2714..3256    +  CDS            RhoA (Q63L) (fragment): constitutively active mutant of human Rho family small GTPase RhoA
   3313..3399    +  terminator     rrnB T1 terminator: Escherichia coli rrnB; transcription terminator T1 from the E. coli rrnB gene
   3491..3518    +  terminator     rrnB T2 terminator: transcription terminator T2 from the E. coli rrnB gene
   3565..3636    +  promoter       AmpR promoter: bla
   3637..4497    +  CDS            AmpR: β-lactamase; bla; confers resistance to ampicillin, carbenicillin, and related antibiotics
   4585..5173    +  rep_origin     ori: high-copy-number ColE1/pMB1/pBR322/pUC origin of replication
   5359..5411    -  misc_feature   bom (fragment): basis of mobility region from pBR322
   5422..5441    -  misc_feature   bom (fragment): basis of mobility region from pBR322
   5543..5734    -  CDS            rop: Rop protein, which maintains plasmids at low copy number; rop
   5751..6131    +  CDS            YPB1_ECOLX: Protein predicted: Swiss-Prot protein existence level 4. From Escherichia coli.
