[The description below was written by a language model from this plasmid's Addgene catalogue record and pLannotate feature annotations shown in this document.]
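Description:
pMAL-MBP-RhoA-Q63L is a bacterial expression plasmid built on the pMAL-c5X-His backbone for producing human RhoA carrying the Q63L substitution as a fusion to maltose-binding protein. It is maintained in E. coli through a ColE1/pMB1-type origin and selected with ampicillin via the β-lactamase (AmpR) gene. The catalogue lists it as high copy, although the sequenced record (about 6.2 kb) also contains the rop gene and fragments of the pBR322 bom region, elements associated with pBR322-style copy-number control and mobilisation.

The expression cassette is driven by the tac promoter, a strong trp/lac hybrid, followed by a lac operator. The plasmid carries its own lacI gene under the lacIq promoter, so the repressor keeps transcription low until it is relieved by IPTG or lactose. Downstream lies a malE variant lacking its signal sequence, which keeps MBP and its fusion partner in the cytosol. The RhoA Q63L coding region, annotated as a fragment of roughly 540 bp, was inserted between NdeI and BamHI sites, placing MBP at its N terminus. The rrnB T1 and T2 terminators close the transcription unit. The backbone name implies a His tag, but no such tag is annotated in the feature table or listed among the tags.

Q63L yields a constitutively active form of this Rho-family small GTPase. The stated purpose is simply to express that active RhoA fused to MBP, a partner commonly used to aid solubility and allow amylose-affinity purification. The associated work concerns standardised parts for activating small GTPase signalling in living cells.
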