Addgene plasmid #214296: pMAL-MBP-RhoA-Q63L
Purpose: Express constitutively active RhoA fused with MBP
Depositing lab: Cliff Stains. Depositing organization: University of Virginia. Publication: Standardized Parts for Activation of Small GTPase Signaling in Living Cells. He Y, Faulkner BM, Roberti MA, Bassford DK, Stains C. Angew Chem Int Ed Engl. 2024 Jul 26:e202403499. doi: 10.1002/anie.202403499. PubMed 39058298.
Backbone
  Vector backbone: pMAL-c5X-His
  Backbone manufacturer: Genephore
  Backbone size w/o insert (bp): 5695
  Vector type: Bacterial Expression
Growth in bacteria
  Bacterial resistance: Ampicillin, 100 μg/mL
  Growth temperature: 37°C
  Growth strain: NEB Stable
  Copy number: High Copy
Gene/Insert
  Gene/Insert name: Constitutively active RhoA
  Species: H. sapiens (human)
  Insert size (bp): 540
  Mutation: RhoA-Q63L
  Entrez Gene: RHOA (a.k.a. ARH12, ARHA, EDFAOB, RHO12, RHOH12)
  Promoter: Tac
  Tag / fusion protein: Maltose-binding protein (MBP) (N terminal on insert)
  Cloning method: Restriction Enzyme; 5′ cloning site NdeI (not destroyed); 3′ cloning site BamHI (not destroyed)
Terms and licenses: Academic/Nonprofit Terms; Industry Terms: Not Available to Industry
How to cite: pMAL-MBP-RhoA-Q63L was a gift from Cliff Stains (Addgene plasmid # 214296 ; http://n2t.net/addgene:214296 ; RRID:Addgene_214296)
